Addgene plasmid #76114: OBSCN gRNA (BRDN0001145479)
Purpose: 3rd generation lentiviral gRNA plasmid targeting human OBSCN
Depositing lab: John Doench & David Root. Depositing organization: Broad Institute. Publication: Optimized sgRNA design to maximize activity and minimize off-target effects of CRISPR-Cas9. Doench JG, Fusi N, Sullender M, Hegde M, Vaimberg EW, Donovan KF, Smith I, Tothova Z, Wilen C, Orchard R, Virgin HW, Listgarten J, Root DE. Nat Biotechnol. 2016 Jan 18. doi: 10.1038/nbt.3437. PubMed 26780180.
Backbone
  Vector backbone: lentiGuide-Puro
  Backbone manufacturer: Zhang Lab (Addgene plasmid # 52963)
  Vector type: Mammalian Expression, Lentiviral, CRISPR
  Selectable markers: Puromycin
Growth in bacteria
  Bacterial resistance: Ampicillin, 100 μg/mL
  Growth temperature: 37°C
  Growth strain: DH5alpha
  Copy number: High Copy
Gene/Insert
  Gene/Insert name: OBSCN (alt names: OBSCN; NM_001098623.2)
  gRNA/shRNA sequence: TGCCGGGGAGTATAGCTGCG
  Species: H. sapiens (human)
  Entrez Gene: OBSCN (a.k.a. ARHGEF30, UNC89)
  Promoter: hU6
  Cloning method: Unknown
  Sequencing primers: 5′ U6-F; 3′ pS2-R
Terms and licenses: Academic/Nonprofit Terms; Industry Terms: Not Available to Industry
Depositor comments: The gRNA was designed to target the following Genbank reference sequence(s): NM_001098623.2,NM_001271223.2,NM_052843.3. Note that this plasmid does NOT contain Cas9. It should be used in conjunction with lentiCas9-Blast (Addgene #52962) or otherwise with cell lines already expressing Cas9. Browse the full kinome gRNA library at http://www.addgene.org/pooled-library/broadgpp-human-kinome/ or visit http://www.broadinstitute.org/rnai/public/ for detailed protocols and information.
How to cite: OBSCN gRNA (BRDN0001145479) was a gift from John Doench & David Root (Addgene plasmid # 76114 ; http://n2t.net/addgene:76114 ; RRID:Addgene_76114)
