[The description below was written by a language model from this plasmid's Addgene catalogue record and pLannotate feature annotations shown in this document.]
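Description:
OBSCN gRNA (BRDN0001145479) is a third-generation lentiviral guide RNA plasmid built on the lentiGuide-Puro backbone and designed to target the human OBSCN gene (obscurin, also known as ARHGEF30 or UNC89). It is propagated in E. coli as a high-copy plasmid through a ColE1/pUC-type origin with ampicillin selection from the β-lactamase gene. The backbone also carries an f1 origin, an SV40 origin and poly(A) signal, and remnants of lac and phage-promoter cloning elements.

The viral genome is transcribed from an RSV promoter fused to a truncated HIV-1 5' LTR, which makes packaging Tat-independent. This is followed by the Ψ packaging signal with a partial gag sequence, the Rev response element for Rev-dependent nuclear export, and a cPPT/CTS. It ends in a ΔU3 self-inactivating 3' LTR. Between the LTRs sit two expression units. A human U6 RNA polymerase III promoter drives the OBSCN-specific 20-nt spacer joined to the Streptococcus pyogenes Cas9 guide RNA scaffold. An EF-1α core promoter with its intron A then drives puromycin N-acetyltransferase, allowing transduced mammalian cells to be selected, and a WPRE after this cassette enhances transcript expression.

The plasmid does not encode Cas9, so it is meant to be used with a separate Cas9 lentivector or in cells that already express Cas9. According to the depositor, the guide was designed against three OBSCN reference transcripts and belongs to a human kinome gRNA collection. That collection is associated with work on optimized sgRNA design, so the plasmid's typical use is Cas9-mediated knockout of OBSCN. The cloning method is not recorded.
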