Features (pLannotate 1.2.2; 29 found; start..end, strand, type, name):
     14..80      +  CDS            small t antigen (fragment): SV40 (simian virus 40) small t antigen
    106..317     +  promoter       EF-1α core promoter: core promoter for human elongation factor EF-1α
    318..1256    +  intron         EF-1α intron A: intron upstream of the start codon of human EF-1α
   1278..1877    +  CDS            PuroR (fragment): puromycin N-acetyltransferase; pac from Streptomyces; confers resistance to puromycin
   1893..2481    +  misc_feature   WPRE: woodchuck hepatitis virus posttranscriptional regulatory element
   2532..2551    +  misc_feature   cPPT/CTS (fragment): central polypurine tract and central termination sequence of HIV-1
   2553..2786    +  LTR            3' LTR (ΔU3): self-inactivating 3' long terminal repeat (LTR) from HIV-1
   2864..2985    +  polyA_signal   SV40 poly(A) signal: SV40 polyadenylation signal
   3025..3160    +  rep_origin     SV40 ori: SV40 origin of replication
   3181..3199    -  promoter       T7 promoter: promoter for bacteriophage T7 RNA polymerase
   3207..3362    +  CDS            lacZα (fragment): LacZα fragment of β-galactosidase; lacZ fragment
   3367..3795    +  rep_origin     f1 ori (sequence partly withheld): f1 bacteriophage origin of replication; arrow indicates direction of (+) strand synthesis
   3848..3952    +  promoter       AmpR promoter: bla
   3953..4813    +  CDS            AmpR: β-lactamase; bla; confers resistance to ampicillin, carbenicillin, and related antibiotics
   4984..5572    +  rep_origin     ori: high-copy-number ColE1/pMB1/pBR322/pUC origin of replication
   5755..5847    +  CDS            lacI (fragment): lac repressor; lacI; The lac repressor binds to the lac operator to inhibit transcription in E. coli. This inhibition can be relieved by adding lactose or isopropyl-β-D-thiogalactopyranoside (IPTG).
   5860..5881    +  protein_bind   CAP binding site: CAP binding activates transcription in the presence of cAMP. E. coli catabolite activator protein
   5896..5926    +  promoter       lac promoter: promoter for the E. coli lac operon
   5934..5950    +  protein_bind   lac operator: The lac repressor binds to the lac operator to inhibit transcription in E. coli. This inhibition can be relieved by adding lactose or isopropyl-β-D-thiogalactopyranoside (IPTG). lac repressor encoded by lacI
   5995..6013    +  promoter       T3 promoter: promoter for bacteriophage T3 RNA polymerase
   6041..6267    +  promoter       RSV promoter: Rous sarcoma virus enhancer/promoter
   6268..6448    +  LTR            5' LTR (truncated): truncated 5' long terminal repeat (LTR) from HIV-1
   6495..6620    +  misc_feature   HIV-1 Ψ: packaging signal of human immunodeficiency virus type 1
   6604..6967    +  CDS            HIV-1 gag (fragment): gag protein from human immunodeficiency virus 1; gag
   7113..7346    +  misc_feature   RRE: The Rev response element (RRE) of HIV-1 allows for Rev-dependent mRNA export from the nucleus to the cytoplasm.
   7723..7749    +  CDS            Rev (fragment): human immunodeficiency virus 1 (HIV-1) Rev protein; rev; enhances nuclear export of unspliced and incompletely spliced viral mRNAs
   7753..7993    +  promoter       U6 promoter: RNA polymerase III promoter for human U6 snRNA
   8023..8098    +  misc_RNA       gRNA scaffold: guide RNA scaffold for the Streptococcus pyogenes CRISPR/Cas9 system
   8154..8271    +  misc_feature   cPPT/CTS: central polypurine tract and central termination sequence of HIV-1
>Addgene plasmid #76114 | OBSCN gRNA (BRDN0001145479) | addgene full sequence | sequence record 185212 | Addgene Assembled Sequence
CCCGGGTGCAAAGATGGATAAAGTTTTAAACAGAGAGGAATCTTTGCAGCTAATGGACCTTCTAGGTCTT
GAAAGGAGTGGGAATTGGCTCCGGTGCCCGTCAGTGGGCAGAGCGCACATCGCCCACAGTCCCCGAGAAG
TTGGGGGGAGGGGTCGGCAATTGATCCGGTGCCTAGAGAAGGTGGCGCGGGGTAAACTGGGAAAGTGATG
TCGTGTACTGGCTCCGCCTTTTTCCCGAGGGTGGGGGAGAACCGTATATAAGTGCAGTAGTCGCCGTGAA
CGTTCTTTTTCGCAACGGGTTTGCCGCCAGAACACAGGTAAGTGCCGTGTGTGGTTCCCGCGGGCCTGGC
CTCTTTACGGGTTATGGCCCTTGCGTGCCTTGAATTACTTCCACCTGGCTGCAGTACGTGATTCTTGATC
CCGAGCTTCGGGTTGGAAGTGGGTGGGAGAGTTCGAGGCCTTGCGCTTAAGGAGCCCCTTCGCCTCGTGC
TTGAGTTGAGGCCTGGCCTGGGCGCTGGGGCCGCCGCGTGCGAATCTGGTGGCACCTTCGCGCCTGTCTC
GCTGCTTTCGATAAGTCTCTAGCCATTTAAAATTTTTGATGACCTGCTGCGACGCTTTTTTTCTGGCAAG
ATAGTCTTGTAAATGCGGGCCAAGATCTGCACACTGGTATTTCGGTTTTTGGGGCCGCGGGCGGCGACGG
GGCCCGTGCGTCCCAGCGCACATGTTCGGCGAGGCGGGGCCTGCGAGCGCGGCCACCGAGAATCGGACGG
GGGTAGTCTCAAGCTGGCCGGCCTGCTCTGGTGCCTGGCCTCGCGCCGCCGTGTATCGCCCCGCCCTGGG
CGGCAAGGCTGGCCCGGTCGGCACCAGTTGCGTGAGCGGAAAGATGGCCGCTTCCCGGCCCTGCTGCAGG
GAGCTCAAAATGGAGGACGCGGCGCTCGGGAGAGCGGGCGGGTGAGTCACCCACACAAAGGAAAAGGGCC
TTTCCGTCCTCAGCCGTCGCTTCATGTGACTCCACGGAGTACCGGGCGCCGTCCAGGCACCTCGATTAGT
TCTCGAGCTTTTGGAGTACGTCGTCTTTAGGTTGGGGGGAGGGGTTTTATGCGATGGAGTTTCCCCACAC
TGAGTGGGTGGAGACTGAAGTTAGGCCAGCTTGGCACTTGATGTAATTCTCCTTGGAATTTGCCCTTTTT
GAGTTTGGATCTTGGTTCATTCTCAAGCCTCAGACAGTGGTTCAAAGTTTTTTTCTTCCATTTCAGGTGT
CGTGACGTACGGCCACCATGACCGAGTACAAGCCCACGGTGCGCCTCGCCACCCGCGACGACGTCCCCAG
GGCCGTACGCACCCTCGCCGCCGCGTTCGCCGACTACCCCGCCACGCGCCACACCGTCGATCCGGACCGC
CACATCGAGCGGGTCACCGAGCTGCAAGAACTCTTCCTCACGCGCGTCGGGCTCGACATCGGCAAGGTGT
GGGTCGCGGACGACGGCGCCGCCGTGGCGGTCTGGACCACGCCGGAGAGCGTCGAAGCGGGGGCGGTGTT
CGCCGAGATCGGCCCGCGCATGGCCGAGTTGAGCGGTTCCCGGCTGGCCGCGCAGCAACAGATGGAAGGC
CTCCTGGCGCCGCACCGGCCCAAGGAGCCCGCGTGGTTCCTGGCCACCGTCGGAGTCTCGCCCGACCACC
AGGGCAAGGGTCTGGGCAGCGCCGTCGTGCTCCCCGGAGTGGAGGCGGCCGAGCGCGCCGGGGTGCCCGC
CTTCCTGGAGACCTCCGCGCCCCGCAACCTCCCCTTCTACGAGCGGCTCGGCTTCACCGTCACCGCCGAC
GTCGAGGTGCCCGAAGGACCGCGCACCTGGTGCATGACCCGCAAGCCCGGTGCCTGAACGCGTTAAGTCG
ACAATCAACCTCTGGATTACAAAATTTGTGAAAGATTGACTGGTATTCTTAACTATGTTGCTCCTTTTAC
GCTATGTGGATACGCTGCTTTAATGCCTTTGTATCATGCTATTGCTTCCCGTATGGCTTTCATTTTCTCC
TCCTTGTATAAATCCTGGTTGCTGTCTCTTTATGAGGAGTTGTGGCCCGTTGTCAGGCAACGTGGCGTGG
TGTGCACTGTGTTTGCTGACGCAACCCCCACTGGTTGGGGCATTGCCACCACCTGTCAGCTCCTTTCCGG
GACTTTCGCTTTCCCCCTCCCTATTGCCACGGCGGAACTCATCGCCGCCTGCCTTGCCCGCTGCTGGACA
GGGGCTCGGCTGTTGGGCACTGACAATTCCGTGGTGTTGTCGGGGAAATCATCGTCCTTTCCTTGGCTGC
TCGCCTGTGTTGCCACCTGGATTCTGCGCGGGACGTCCTTCTGCTACGTCCCTTCGGCCCTCAATCCAGC
GGACCTTCCTTCCCGCGGCCTGCTGCCGGCTCTGCGGCCTCTTCCGCGTCTTCGCCTTCGCCCTCAGACG
AGTCGGATCTCCCTTTGGGCCGCCTCCCCGCGTCGACTTTAAGACCAATGACTTACAAGGCAGCTGTAGA
TCTTAGCCACTTTTTAAAAGAAAAGGGGGGACTGGAAGGGCTAATTCACTCCCAACGAAGACAAGATCTG
CTTTTTGCTTGTACTGGGTCTCTCTGGTTAGACCAGATCTGAGCCTGGGAGCTCTCTGGCTAACTAGGGA
ACCCACTGCTTAAGCCTCAATAAAGCTTGCCTTGAGTGCTTCAAGTAGTGTGTGCCCGTCTGTTGTGTGA
CTCTGGTAACTAGAGATCCCTCAGACCCTTTTAGTCAGTGTGGAAAATCTCTAGCAGTACGTATAGTAGT
TCATGTCATCTTATTATTCAGTATTTATAACTTGCAAAGAAATGAATATCAGAGAGTGAGAGGAACTTGT
TTATTGCAGCTTATAATGGTTACAAATAAAGCAATAGCATCACAAATTTCACAAATAAAGCATTTTTTTC
ACTGCATTCTAGTTGTGGTTTGTCCAAACTCATCAATGTATCTTATCATGTCTGGCTCTAGCTATCCCGC
CCCTAACTCCGCCCATCCCGCCCCTAACTCCGCCCAGTTCCGCCCATTCTCCGCCCCATGGCTGACTAAT
TTTTTTTATTTATGCAGAGGCCGAGGCCGCCTCGGCCTCTGAGCTATTCCAGAAGTAGTGAGGAGGCTTT
TTTGGAGGCCTAGGGACGTACCCAATTCGCCCTATAGTGAGTCGTATTACGCGCGCTCACTGGCCGTCGT
TTTACAACGTCGTGACTGGGAAAACCCTGGCGTTACCCAACTTAATCGCCTTGCAGCACATCCCCCTTTC
GCCAGCTGGCGTAATAGCGAAGAGGCCCGCACCGATCGCCCTTCCCAACAGTTGCGCAGCCTGAATGGCG
AATGGG
[124 nt withheld, positions 3367-3490]
C
[91 nt withheld, positions 3492-3582]
A
[49 nt withheld, positions 3584-3632]
CCTTTGACGTTGGAGTCCACGTTCTTT
[37 nt withheld, positions 3660-3696]
ACCCTATCTCGGTCTATTCTTTTGATTTATAAGGGATTTTGCCGATTTCGGCCTATTGGTTAAAAAATGA
GCTGATTTAACAAAAATTTAACGCGAATTTTAACAAAATATTAACGCTTACAATTTAGGTGGCACTTTTC
GGGGAAATGTGCGCGGAACCCCTATTTGTTTATTTTTCTAAATACATTCAAATATGTATCCGCTCATGAG
ACAATAACCCTGATAAATGCTTCAATAATATTGAAAAAGGAAGAGTATGAGTATTCAACATTTCCGTGTC
GCCCTTATTCCCTTTTTTGCGGCATTTTGCCTTCCTGTTTTTGCTCACCCAGAAACGCTGGTGAAAGTAA
AAGATGCTGAAGATCAGTTGGGTGCACGAGTGGGTTACATCGAACTGGATCTCAACAGCGGTAAGATCCT
TGAGAGTTTTCGCCCCGAAGAACGTTTTCCAATGATGAGCACTTTTAAAGTTCTGCTATGTGGCGCGGTA
TTATCCCGTATTGACGCCGGGCAAGAGCAACTCGGTCGCCGCATACACTATTCTCAGAATGACTTGGTTG
AGTACTCACCAGTCACAGAAAAGCATCTTACGGATGGCATGACAGTAAGAGAATTATGCAGTGCTGCCAT
AACCATGAGTGATAACACTGCGGCCAACTTACTTCTGACAACGATCGGAGGACCGAAGGAGCTAACCGCT
TTTTTGCACAACATGGGGGATCATGTAACTCGCCTTGATCGTTGGGAACCGGAGCTGAATGAAGCCATAC
CAAACGACGAGCGTGACACCACGATGCCTGTAGCAATGGCAACAACGTTGCGCAAACTATTAACTGGCGA
ACTACTTACTCTAGCTTCCCGGCAACAATTAATAGACTGGATGGAGGCGGATAAAGTTGCAGGACCACTT
CTGCGCTCGGCCCTTCCGGCTGGCTGGTTTATTGCTGATAAATCTGGAGCCGGTGAGCGTGGGTCTCGCG
GTATCATTGCAGCACTGGGGCCAGATGGTAAGCCCTCCCGTATCGTAGTTATCTACACGACGGGGAGTCA
GGCAACTATGGATGAACGAAATAGACAGATCGCTGAGATAGGTGCCTCACTGATTAAGCATTGGTAACTG
TCAGACCAAGTTTACTCATATATACTTTAGATTGATTTAAAACTTCATTTTTAATTTAAAAGGATCTAGG
TGAAGATCCTTTTTGATAATCTCATGACCAAAATCCCTTAACGTGAGTTTTCGTTCCACTGAGCGTCAGA
CCCCGTAGAAAAGATCAAAGGATCTTCTTGAGATCCTTTTTTTCTGCGCGTAATCTGCTGCTTGCAAACA
AAAAAACCACCGCTACCAGCGGTGGTTTGTTTGCCGGATCAAGAGCTACCAACTCTTTTTCCGAAGGTAA
CTGGCTTCAGCAGAGCGCAGATACCAAATACTGTTCTTCTAGTGTAGCCGTAGTTAGGCCACCACTTCAA
GAACTCTGTAGCACCGCCTACATACCTCGCTCTGCTAATCCTGTTACCAGTGGCTGCTGCCAGTGGCGAT
AAGTCGTGTCTTACCGGGTTGGACTCAAGACGATAGTTACCGGATAAGGCGCAGCGGTCGGGCTGAACGG
GGGGTTCGTGCACACAGCCCAGCTTGGAGCGAACGACCTACACCGAACTGAGATACCTACAGCGTGAGCT
ATGAGAAAGCGCCACGCTTCCCGAAGGGAGAAAGGCGGACAGGTATCCGGTAAGCGGCAGGGTCGGAACA
GGAGAGCGCACGAGGGAGCTTCCAGGGGGAAACGCCTGGTATCTTTATAGTCCTGTCGGGTTTCGCCACC
TCTGACTTGAGCGTCGATTTTTGTGATGCTCGTCAGGGGGGCGGAGCCTATGGAAAAACGCCAGCAACGC
GGCCTTTTTACGGTTCCTGGCCTTTTGCTGGCCTTTTGCTCACATGTTCTTTCCTGCGTTATCCCCTGAT
TCTGTGGATAACCGTATTACCGCCTTTGAGTGAGCTGATACCGCTCGCCGCAGCCGAACGACCGAGCGCA
GCGAGTCAGTGAGCGAGGAAGCGGAAGAGCGCCCAATACGCAAACCGCCTCTCCCCGCGCGTTGGCCGAT
TCATTAATGCAGCTGGCACGACAGGTTTCCCGACTGGAAAGCGGGCAGTGAGCGCAACGCAATTAATGTG
AGTTAGCTCACTCATTAGGCACCCCAGGCTTTACACTTTATGCTTCCGGCTCGTATGTTGTGTGGAATTG
TGAGCGGATAACAATTTCACACAGGAAACAGCTATGACCATGATTACGCCAAGCGCGCAATTAACCCTCA
CTAAAGGGAACAAAAGCTGGAGCTGCAAGCTTAATGTAGTCTTATGCAATACTCTTGTAGTCTTGCAACA
TGGTAACGATGAGTTAGCAACATGCCTTACAAGGAGAGAAAAAGCACCGTGCATGCCGATTGGTGGAAGT
AAGGTGGTACGATCGTGCCTTATTAGGAAGGCAACAGACGGGTCTGACATGGATTGGACGAACCACTGAA
TTGCCGCATTGCAGAGATATTGTATTTAAGTGCCTAGCTCGATACATAAACGGGTCTCTCTGGTTAGACC
AGATCTGAGCCTGGGAGCTCTCTGGCTAACTAGGGAACCCACTGCTTAAGCCTCAATAAAGCTTGCCTTG
AGTGCTTCAAGTAGTGTGTGCCCGTCTGTTGTGTGACTCTGGTAACTAGAGATCCCTCAGACCCTTTTAG
TCAGTGTGGAAAATCTCTAGCAGTGGCGCCCGAACAGGGACTTGAAAGCGAAAGGGAAACCAGAGGAGCT
CTCTCGACGCAGGACTCGGCTTGCTGAAGCGCGCACGGCAAGAGGCGAGGGGCGGCGACTGGTGAGTACG
CCAAAAATTTTGACTAGCGGAGGCTAGAAGGAGAGAGATGGGTGCGAGAGCGTCAGTATTAAGCGGGGGA
GAATTAGATCGCGATGGGAAAAAATTCGGTTAAGGCCAGGGGGAAAGAAAAAATATAAATTAAAACATAT
AGTATGGGCAAGCAGGGAGCTAGAACGATTCGCAGTTAATCCTGGCCTGTTAGAAACATCAGAAGGCTGT
AGACAAATACTGGGACAGCTACAACCATCCCTTCAGACAGGATCAGAAGAACTTAGATCATTATATAATA
CAGTAGCAACCCTCTATTGTGTGCATCAAAGGATAGAGATAAAAGACACCAAGGAAGCTTTAGACAAGAT
AGAGGAAGAGCAAAACAAAAGTAAGACCACCGCACAGCAAGCGGCCGCTGATCTTCAGACCTGGAGGAGG
AGATATGAGGGACAATTGGAGAAGTGAATTATATAAATATAAAGTAGTAAAAATTGAACCATTAGGAGTA
GCACCCACCAAGGCAAAGAGAAGAGTGGTGCAGAGAGAAAAAAGAGCAGTGGGAATAGGAGCTTTGTTCC
TTGGGTTCTTGGGAGCAGCAGGAAGCACTATGGGCGCAGCGTCAATGACGCTGACGGTACAGGCCAGACA
ATTATTGTCTGGTATAGTGCAGCAGCAGAACAATTTGCTGAGGGCTATTGAGGCGCAACAGCATCTGTTG
CAACTCACAGTCTGGGGCATCAAGCAGCTCCAGGCAAGAATCCTGGCTGTGGAAAGATACCTAAAGGATC
AACAGCTCCTGGGGATTTGGGGTTGCTCTGGAAAACTCATTTGCACCACTGCTGTGCCTTGGAATGCTAG
TTGGAGTAATAAATCTCTGGAACAGATTTGGAATCACACGACCTGGATGGAGTGGGACAGAGAAATTAAC
AATTACACAAGCTTAATACACTCCTTAATTGAAGAATCGCAAAACCAGCAAGAAAAGAATGAACAAGAAT
TATTGGAATTAGATAAATGGGCAAGTTTGTGGAATTGGTTTAACATAACAAATTGGCTGTGGTATATAAA
ATTATTCATAATGATAGTAGGAGGCTTGGTAGGTTTAAGAATAGTTTTTGCTGTACTTTCTATAGTGAAT
AGAGTTAGGCAGGGATATTCACCATTATCGTTTCAGACCCACCTCCCAACCCCGAGGGGACCCAGAGAGG
GCCTATTTCCCATGATTCCTTCATATTTGCATATACGATACAAGGCTGTTAGAGAGATAATTAGAATTAA
TTTGACTGTAAACACAAAGATATTAGTACAAAATACGTGACGTAGAAAGTAATAATTTCTTGGGTAGTTT
GCAGTTTTAAAATTATGTTTTAAAATGGACTATCATATGCTTACCGTAACTTGAAAGTATTTCGATTTCT
TGGCTTTATATATCTTGTGGAAAGGACGAAACACCGTGCCGGGGAGTATAGCTGCGGTTTTAGAGCTAGA
AATAGCAAGTTAAAATAAGGCTAGTCCGTTATCAACTTGAAAAAGTGGCACCGAGTCGGTGCTTTTTTAA
GCTTGGCGTAACTAGATCTTGAGACAAATGGCAGTATTCATCCACAATTTTAAAAGAAAAGGGGGGATTG
GGGGGTACAGTGCAGGGGAAAGAATAGTAGACATAATAGCAACAGACATACAAACTAAAGAATTACAAAA
ACAAATTACAAAAATTCAAAATTTTCGGGTTTATTACAGGGACAGCAGAGATCCACTTTGGCGCCGGCTC
GAGGGGG
