>Addgene plasmid #76114 | OBSCN gRNA (BRDN0001145479) | depositor partial sequence | sequence record 143574 | Target Sequence
TGCCGGGGAGTATAGCTGCG
