>Addgene plasmid #76114 | OBSCN gRNA (BRDN0001145479) | addgene partial sequence | sequence record 185211 | hU6-F
GTAGAAAGTAATAATTTCTTGGGTAGTTTGCAGTTTTAAAATTATGTTTTAAAATGGACTATCATATGCT
TACCGTAACTTGAAAGTATTTCGATTTCTTGGCTTTATATATCTTGTGGAAAGGACGAAACACCGTGCCG
GGGAGTATAGCTGCGGTTTTAGAGCTAGAAATAGCAAGTTAAAATAAGGCTAGTCCGTTATCAACTTGAA
AAAGTGGCACCGAGTCGGTGCTTTTTTAAGCTTGGCGTAACTAGATCTTGAGACAAATGGCAGTATTCAT
CCACAATTTTAAAAGAAAAGGGGGGATTGGGGGGTACAGTGCAGGGGAAAGAATAGTAGACATAATAGCA
ACAGACATACAAACTAAAGAATTACAAAAACAAATTACAAAAATTCAAAATTTTCGGGTTTATTACAGGG
ACAGCAGAGATCCACTTTGGCGCCGGCTCGAGGGGGCCCGGGTGCAAAGATGGATAAAGTTTTAAACAGA
GAGGAATCTTTGCAGCTAATGGACCTTCTAGGTCTTGAAAGGAGTGGGAATTGGCTCCGGTGCCCGTCAG
TGGGCAGAGC
